Addgene plasmid #102636: pJL1-CyPet
Purpose: In vitro expression of CyPet from the T7 promoter
Depositing lab: Michael Jewett. Depositing organization: Northwestern University. Publication: BioBits Bright: A fluorescent synthetic biology education kit. Stark JC, Huang A, Nguyen PQ, Dubner RS, Hsu KJ, Ferrante TC, Anderson M, Kanapskyte A, Mucha Q, Packett JS, Patel P, Patel R, Qaq D, Zondor T, Burke J, Martinez T, Miller-Berry A, Puppala A, Reichert K, Schmid M, Brand L, Hill LR, Chellaswamy JF, Faheem N, Fetherling S, Gong E, Gonzalzles EM, Granito T, Koritsaris J, Nguyen B, Ottman S, Palffy C, Patel A, Skweres S, Slaton A, Woods T, Donghia N, Pardee K, Collins JJ, Jewett MC. Sci Adv. 2018 Aug 1;4(8):eaat5107. doi: 10.1126/sciadv.aat5107. eCollection 2018 Aug. PubMed 30083609.
Backbone
  Vector backbone: pJL1
  Backbone size w/o insert (bp): 1759
  Total vector size (bp): 2476
  Vector type: Bacterial Expression
Growth in bacteria
  Bacterial resistance: Kanamycin, 50 μg/mL
  Growth temperature: 37°C
  Growth strain: DH5alpha
  Copy number: High Copy
Gene/Insert
  Gene/Insert name: CyPet
  Insert size (bp): 717
  Promoter: T7
  Cloning method: Restriction Enzyme; 5′ cloning site NdeI (not destroyed); 3′ cloning site SalI (not destroyed)
  Sequencing primers: 5′ TAATACGACTCACTATAGGG; 3′ TAGTTATTGCTCAGCGGTGG
Resource information
  A portion of this plasmid was derived from a plasmid made by: CyPet insert is from Addgene #14030
Terms and licenses: Academic/Nonprofit Terms; Industry Terms: Not Available to Industry
How to cite: pJL1-CyPet was a gift from Michael Jewett (Addgene plasmid # 102636 ; http://n2t.net/addgene:102636 ; RRID:Addgene_102636)
