[The description below was written by a language model from this plasmid's Addgene catalogue record and pLannotate feature annotations shown in this document.]
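Description:
pJL1-CyPet is a compact bacterial expression plasmid of about 2.5 kb, built on the minimal pJL1 backbone and intended for in vitro (cell-free) production of the cyan fluorescent protein CyPet. It is propagated in standard E. coli cloning strains through a high-copy ColE1/pUC-type origin of replication. Selection is with kanamycin, via an aminoglycoside phosphotransferase (KanR) gene that lies on the opposite strand to the expression cassette.

The payload is a simple T7 expression unit. A bacteriophage T7 promoter drives transcription, followed by the efficient ribosome binding site from T7 gene 10, the roughly 0.7 kb CyPet coding sequence, and a T7 terminator. CyPet is a cyan fluorescent protein variant optimised as a FRET donor for YPet; the record notes that the insert was taken from an earlier deposited plasmid and cloned between NdeI and SalI sites, both of which remain intact, so the open reading frame can be swapped easily. The automated annotation also flags a short fragment resembling a T7 gene 10B-derived solubility tag between the CyPet coding sequence and the terminator. It sits outside the annotated CyPet coding region and the catalogue lists no tag, so it may simply reflect phage-derived sequence upstream of the terminator rather than a functional fusion.

Because expression depends on T7 RNA polymerase, the plasmid serves as a template in cell-free transcription–translation reactions supplied with that enzyme. It was deposited as part of a fluorescent protein set for a synthetic biology education kit, where it provides a visible cyan fluorescent readout.
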