Features (pLannotate 1.2.2; 7 found; start..end, strand, type, name):
    159..177     +  promoter       T7 promoter: promoter for bacteriophage T7 RNA polymerase
    209..231     +  RBS            RBS: efficient ribosome binding site from bacteriophage T7 gene 10 (Olins and Rangwala, 1989)
    239..952     +  CDS            CyPet: cyan fluorescent protein optimized for FRET with YPet (Nguyen and Daugherty, 2005)
    964..1013    +  CDS            SET1 (fragment): solubility-enhancement tag derived from T7 phage gene 10B
   1021..1068    +  terminator     T7 terminator: transcription terminator for bacteriophage T7 RNA polymerase
   1086..1901    -  CDS            KanR: aminoglycoside phosphotransferase; aph(3')-Ia; confers resistance to kanamycin in bacteria or G418 (Geneticin®) in eukaryotes
   2023..131     +  rep_origin     ori (across the origin): high-copy-number ColE1/pMB1/pBR322/pUC origin of replication
>Addgene plasmid #102636 | pJL1-CyPet | addgene full sequence | sequence record 199474 | Addgene NGS Result
GAACAGGAGAGCGCACGAGGGAGCTTCCAGGGGGAAACGCCTGGTATCTTTATAGTCCTGTCGGGTTTCG
CCACCTCTGACTTGAGCGTCGATTTTTGTGATGCTCGTCAGGGGGGCGGAGCCTATGGAAAAACGCCAGC
AACGCGATCCCGCGAAATTAATACGACTCACTATAGGGAGACCACAACGGTTTCCCTCTAGAAATAATTT
TGTTTAACTTTAAGAAGGAGATATACATATGTCTAAAGGTGAAGAATTATTCGGCGGTATCGTCCCAATT
TTAGTTGAATTAGAGGGTGATGTTAATGGTCACAAATTTTCTGTCTCCGGTGAAGGTGAAGGTGATGCTA
CGTACGGTAAATTGACCTTAAAATTTATTTGTACTACTGGTAAATTGCCAGTTCCATGGCCAACCTTAGT
CACTACTCTGACTTGGGGTGTTCAATGTTTTTCTAGATACCCAGATCATATGAAACAACATGACTTTTTC
AAGTCTGTCATGCCAGAAGGTTATGTTCAAGAAAGAACTATTTTTTTCAAAGATGACGGTAACTACAAGA
CCAGAGCTGAAGTCAAGTTTGAAGGTGATACCTTAGTTAATAGAATCGAATTAAAAGGTATTGATTTTAA
AGAAGATGGTAACATTTTAGGTCACAAATTGGAATACAACTATATCTCTCACAATGTTTACATCACCGCT
GACAAACAAAAGAATGGTATCAAAGCTAACTTCAAAGCCAGACACAACATTACCGATGGTTCTGTTCAAT
TAGCTGACCATTATCAACAAAATACTCCAATTGGTGATGGTCCAGTCATCTTGCCAGACAACCATTACTT
ATCCACTCAATCTGCCTTATCTAAAGATCCAAACGAAAAGAGAGACCACATGGTCTTGCTCGAATTTGTT
ACTGCTGCTGGTATTACCCATGGTATGGATGAATTGTACAAATAAGTCGACCGGCTGCTAACAAAGCCCG
AAAGGAAGCTGAGTTGGCTGCTGCCACCGCTGAGCAATAACTAGCATAACCCCTTGGGGCCTCTAAACGG
GTCTTGAGGGGTTTTTTGCTGAAAGCCAATTCTGATTAGAAAAACTCATCGAGCATCAAATGAAACTGCA
ATTTATTCATATCAGGATTATCAATACCATATTTTTGAAAAAGCCGTTTCTGTAATGAAGGAGAAAACTC
ACCGAGGCAGTTCCATAGGATGGCAAGATCCTGGTATCGGTCTGCGATTCCGACTCGTCCAACATCAATA
CAACCTATTAATTTCCCCTCGTCAAAAATAAGGTTATCAAGTGAGAAATCACCATGAGTGACGACTGAAT
CCGGTGAGAATGGCAAAAGCTTATGCATTTCTTTCCAGACTTGTTCAACAGGCCAGCCATTACGCTCGTC
ATCAAAATCACTCGCATCAACCAAACCGTTATTCATTCGTGATTGCGCCTGAGCGAGACGAAATACGCGA
TCGCTGTTAAAAGGACAATTACAAACAGGAATCGAATGCAACCGGCGCAGGAACACTGCCAGCGCATCAA
CAATATTTTCACCTGAATCAGGATATTCTTCTAATACCTGGAATGCTGTTTTCCCGGGGATCGCAGTGGT
GAGTAACCATGCATCATCAGGAGTACGGATAAAATGCTTGATGGTCGGAAGAGGCATAAATTCCGTCAGC
CAGTTTAGTCTGACCATCTCATCTGTAACATCATTGGCAACGCTACCTTTGCCATGTTTCAGAAACAACT
CTGGCGCATCGGGCTTCCCATACAATCGATAGATTGTCGCACCTGATTGCCCGACATTATCGCGAGCCCA
TTTATACCCATATAAATCAGCATCCATGTTGGAATTTAATCGCGGCTTCGAGCAAGACGTTTCCCGTTGA
ATATGGCTCATAACACCCCTTGTATTACTGTTTATGTAAGCAGACAGTTTTATTGTTCATGATGATATAT
TTTTATCTTGTGCAATGTAACATCAGAGATTTTGAGACACAACGTGAGATCAAAGGATCTTCTTGAGATC
CTTTTTTTCTGCGCGTAATCTGCTGCTTGCAAACAAAAAAACCACCGCTACCAGCGGTGGTTTGTTTGCC
GGATCAAGAGCTACCAACTCTTTTTCCGAAGGTAACTGGCTTCAGCAGAGCGCAGATACCAAATACTGTT
CTTCTAGTGTAGCCGTAGTTAGGCCACCACTTCAAGAACTCTGTAGCACCGCCTACATACCTCGCTCTGC
TAATCCTGTTACCAGTGGCTGCTGCCAGTGGCGATAAGTCGTGTCTTACCGGGTTGGACTCAAGACGATA
GTTACCGGATAAGGCGCAGCGGTCGGGCTGAACGGGGGGTTCGTGCACACAGCCCAGCTTGGAGCGAACG
ACCTACACCGAACTGAGATACCTACAGCGTGAGCTATGAGAAAGCGCCACGCTTCCCGAAGGGAGAAAGG
CGGACAGGTATCCGGTAAGCGGCAGGGTCG
