>Addgene plasmid #102636 | pJL1-CyPet | depositor partial sequence | sequence record 194104 | CyPet gene
ATGTCTAAAGGTGAAGAATTATTCGGCGGTATCGTCCCAATTTTAGTTGAATTAGAGGGTGATGTTAATG
GTCACAAATTTTCTGTCTCCGGTGAAGGTGAAGGTGATGCTACGTACGGTAAATTGACCTTAAAATTTAT
TTGTACTACTGGTAAATTGCCAGTTCCATGGCCAACCTTAGTCACTACTCTGACTTGGGGTGTTCAATGT
TTTTCTAGATACCCAGATCATATGAAACAACATGACTTTTTCAAGTCTGTCATGCCAGAAGGTTATGTTC
AAGAAAGAACTATTTTTTTCAAAGATGACGGTAACTACAAGACCAGAGCTGAAGTCAAGTTTGAAGGTGA
TACCTTAGTTAATAGAATCGAATTAAAAGGTATTGATTTTAAAGAAGATGGTAACATTTTAGGTCACAAA
TTGGAATACAACTATATCTCTCACAATGTTTACATCACCGCTGACAAACAAAAGAATGGTATCAAAGCTA
ACTTCAAAGCCAGACACAACATTACCGATGGTTCTGTTCAATTAGCTGACCATTATCAACAAAATACTCC
AATTGGTGATGGTCCAGTCATCTTGCCAGACAACCATTACTTATCCACTCAATCTGCCTTATCTAAAGAT
CCAAACGAAAAGAGAGACCACATGGTCTTGCTCGAATTTGTTACTGCTGCTGGTATTACCCATGGTATGG
ATGAATTGTACAAATAA
